Addgene plasmid #141169: pIAA5::LUC
Purpose: Luminescent reporter for auxin signaling
Depositing lab: Vardis Ntoukakis & Patrick Schäfer. Depositing organization: University of Warwick. Publication: Novel markers for high-throughput protoplast-based analyses of phytohormone signaling. Lehmann S, Dominguez-Ferreras A, Huang WJ, Denby K, Ntoukakis V, Schafer P. PLoS One. 2020 Jun 4;15(6):e0234154. doi: 10.1371/journal.pone.0234154. eCollection 2020. PubMed 32497144.
Backbone
  Vector backbone: pJS
  Backbone manufacturer: Jen Sheen, ABRC FRK1-LUC / CD3-919
  Backbone size w/o insert (bp): 4732
  Total vector size (bp): 5654
  Vector type: Plant Expression, Luciferase
Growth in bacteria
  Bacterial resistance: Ampicillin, 100 μg/mL
  Growth temperature: 37°C
  Growth strain: DH5alpha
  Copy number: Unknown
Gene/Insert
  Gene/Insert name: AtIAA5 promoter
  Species: A. thaliana (mustard weed)
  Insert size (bp): 922
  GenBank ID: At1g15580
  Promoter: AtIAA5, At1g15580
  Cloning method: Gibson Cloning
  Sequencing primers: 5′ GTTTTCCCAGTCACGAC; 3′ CTTATGCAGTTGCTCTCCAG
Resource information
  A portion of this plasmid was derived from a plasmid made by: We received the plasmid backbone by BamHI/NcoI restriction digest from FRK1-LUC (ABRC CD3-919, donated by Jen Sheen) and used it to insert the promoters by Gibson cloning.
Terms and licenses: Academic/Nonprofit Terms; Industry Terms: Not Available to Industry
How to cite: pIAA5::LUC was a gift from Vardis Ntoukakis & Patrick Schäfer (Addgene plasmid # 141169 ; http://n2t.net/addgene:141169 ; RRID:Addgene_141169)
