[The description below was written by a language model from this plasmid's Addgene catalogue record and pLannotate feature annotations shown in this document.]
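Description:
pIAA5::LUC is a plant expression luciferase reporter plasmid designed to read out auxin signaling. It is built on the pJS backbone, which was obtained by BamHI/NcoI digestion of the FRK1-LUC reporter plasmid, removing the original promoter so that new promoters could be introduced by Gibson assembly. Here the insert is a 922 bp promoter fragment of the Arabidopsis thaliana IAA5 gene (At1g15580), giving a total plasmid size of 5,654 bp. In bacteria the plasmid replicates from a high-copy ColE1/pUC-type origin and is selected with ampicillin through the β-lactamase gene and its own promoter. The annotation also picks up pUC-derived remnants, including lac promoter/operator elements, lacZα and multiple cloning site fragments, and short rop, bom and lacI fragments, none of which contribute to the reporter function. A 17 nt hit to a mouse U6 promoter between the luciferase gene and the terminator is probably a spurious match.

The reporter cassette consists of the IAA5 promoter, which is not itself annotated but fits the unannotated gap between the cloning site remnant and the luciferase gene, followed by the firefly (Photinus pyralis) luciferase coding sequence and the nopaline synthase (NOS) terminator and polyadenylation signal. Luciferase transcription therefore depends on the activity of the IAA5 promoter, so light output after substrate addition serves as a quantitative proxy for auxin-dependent transcriptional activation. No T-DNA borders or plant selection marker are annotated, consistent with transient delivery rather than stable transformation. The associated publication describes the plasmid as one of a set of marker constructs for high-throughput, protoplast-based analysis of phytohormone signaling.
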