Features (pLannotate 1.2.2; 14 found; start..end, strand, type, name):
     38..54      -  protein_bind   lac operator: The lac repressor binds to the lac operator to inhibit transcription in E. coli. This inhibition can be relieved by adding lactose or isopropyl-β-D-thiogalactopyranoside (IPTG). lac repressor encoded by lacI
     62..92      -  promoter       lac promoter: promoter for the E. coli lac operon
    107..128     -  protein_bind   CAP binding site: CAP binding activates transcription in the presence of cAMP. E. coli catabolite activator protein
    141..233     -  CDS            lacI (fragment): lac repressor; lacI; The lac repressor binds to the lac operator to inhibit transcription in E. coli. This inhibition can be relieved by adding lactose or isopropyl-β-D-thiogalactopyranoside (IPTG).
    416..1004    -  rep_origin     ori: high-copy-number ColE1/pMB1/pBR322/pUC origin of replication
   1175..2035    -  CDS            AmpR: β-lactamase; bla; confers resistance to ampicillin, carbenicillin, and related antibiotics
   2036..2140    -  promoter       AmpR promoter: bla
   2235..2270    +  CDS            rop (fragment): Rop protein, which maintains plasmids at low copy number; rop
   2372..2471    +  misc_feature   bom (fragment): basis of mobility region from pBR322
   2477..2631    -  CDS            lacZα (fragment): LacZα fragment of β-galactosidase; lacZ fragment
   2634..2652    -  misc_feature   MCS (fragment): pUC18/19 multiple cloning site
   3590..5239    +  CDS            LUCI_PHOPY: Experimental evidence at protein level: Swiss-Prot protein existence level 1. Produces green light with a wavelength of 562 nm. From Photinus pyralis (Common eastern firefly) (Lampyris pyralis).
   5285..5301    -  promoter       U6 promoter (fragment): RNA polymerase III promoter for mouse U6 snRNA (Das et al., 1988)
   5397..5649    +  terminator     NOS terminator: nopaline synthase terminator and poly(A) signal
>Addgene plasmid #141169 | pIAA5::LUC | addgene full sequence | sequence record 308023 | Addgene NGS Result
AATTCGTAATCATGTCATAGCTGTTTCCTGTGTGAAATTGTTATCCGCTCACAATTCCACACAACATACG
AGCCGGAAGCATAAAGTGTAAAGCCTGGGGTGCCTAATGAGTGAGCTAACTCACATTAATTGCGTTGCGC
TCACTGCCCGCTTTCCAGTCGGGAAACCTGTCGTGCCAGCTGCATTAATGAATCGGCCAACGCGCGGGGA
GAGGCGGTTTGCGTATTGGGCGCTCTTCCGCTTCCTCGCTCACTGACTCGCTGCGCTCGGTCGTTCGGCT
GCGGCGAGCGGTATCAGCTCACTCAAAGGCGGTAATACGGTTATCCACAGAATCAGGGGATAACGCAGGA
AAGAACATGTGAGCAAAAGGCCAGCAAAAGGCCAGGAACCGTAAAAAGGCCGCGTTGCTGGCGTTTTTCC
ATAGGCTCCGCCCCCCTGACGAGCATCACAAAAATCGACGCTCAAGTCAGAGGTGGCGAAACCCGACAGG
ACTATAAAGATACCAGGCGTTTCCCCCTGGAAGCTCCCTCGTGCGCTCTCCTGTTCCGACCCTGCCGCTT
ACCGGATACCTGTCCGCCTTTCTCCCTTCGGGAAGCGTGGCGCTTTCTCATAGCTCACGCTGTAGGTATC
TCAGTTCGGTGTAGGTCGTTCGCTCCAAGCTGGGCTGTGTGCACGAACCCCCCGTTCAGCCCGACCGCTG
CGCCTTATCCGGTAACTATCGTCTTGAGTCCAACCCGGTAAGACACGACTTATCGCCACTGGCAGCAGCC
ACTGGTAACAGGATTAGCAGAGCGAGGTATGTAGGCGGTGCTACAGAGTTCTTGAAGTGGTGGCCTAACT
ACGGCTACACTAGAAGAACAGTATTTGGTATCTGCGCTCTGCTGAAGCCAGTTACCTTCGGAAAAAGAGT
TGGTAGCTCTTGATCCGGCAAACAAACCACCGCTGGTAGCGGTGGTTTTTTTGTTTGCAAGCAGCAGATT
ACGCGCAGAAAAAAAGGATCTCAAGAAGATCCTTTGATCTTTTCTACGGGGTCTGACGCTCAGTGGAACG
AAAACTCACGTTAAGGGATTTTGGTCATGAGATTATCAAAAAGGATCTTCACCTAGATCCTTTTAAATTA
AAAATGAAGTTTTAAATCAATCTAAAGTATATATGAGTAAACTTGGTCTGACAGTTACCAATGCTTAATC
AGTGAGGCACCTATCTCAGCGATCTGTCTATTTCGTTCATCCATAGTTGCCTGACTCCCCGTCGTGTAGA
TAACTACGATACGGGAGGGCTTACCATCTGGCCCCAGTGCTGCAATGATACCGCGAGACCCACGCTCACC
GGCTCCAGATTTATCAGCAATAAACCAGCCAGCCGGAAGGGCCGAGCGCAGAAGTGGTCCTGCAACTTTA
TCCGCCTCCATCCAGTCTATTAATTGTTGCCGGGAAGCTAGAGTAAGTAGTTCGCCAGTTAATAGTTTGC
GCAACGTTGTTGCCATTGCTACAGGCATCGTGGTGTCACGCTCGTCGTTTGGTATGGCTTCATTCAGCTC
CGGTTCCCAACGATCAAGGCGAGTTACATGATCCCCCATGTTGTGCAAAAAAGCGGTTAGCTCCTTCGGT
CCTCCGATCGTTGTCAGAAGTAAGTTGGCCGCAGTGTTATCACTCATGGTTATGGCAGCACTGCATAATT
CTCTTACTGTCATGCCATCCGTAAGATGCTTTTCTGTGACTGGTGAGTACTCAACCAAGTCATTCTGAGA
ATAGTGTATGCGGCGACCGAGTTGCTCTTGCCCGGCGTCAATACGGGATAATACCGCGCCACATAGCAGA
ACTTTAAAAGTGCTCATCATTGGAAAACGTTCTTCGGGGCGAAAACTCTCAAGGATCTTACCGCTGTTGA
GATCCAGTTCGATGTAACCCACTCGTGCACCCAACTGATCTTCAGCATCTTTTACTTTCACCAGCGTTTC
TGGGTGAGCAAAAACAGGAAGGCAAAATGCCGCAAAAAAGGGAATAAGGGCGACACGGAAATGTTGAATA
CTCATACTCTTCCTTTTTCAATATTATTGAAGCATTTATCAGGGTTATTGTCTCATGAGCGGATACATAT
TTGAATGTATTTAGAAAAATAAACAAATAGGGGTTCCGCGCACATTTCCCCGAAAAGTGCCACCTGACGT
CTAAGAAACCATTATTATCATGACATTAACCTATAAAAATAGGCGTATCACGAGGCCCTTTCGTCTCGCG
CGTTTCGGTGATGACGGTGAAAACCTCTGACACATGCAGCTCCCGGAGACGGTCACAGCTTGTCTGTAAG
CGGATGCCGGGAGCAGACAAGCCCGTCAGGGCGCGTCAGCGGGTGTTGGCGGGTGTCGGGGCTGGCTTAA
CTATGCGGCATCAGAGCAGATTGTACTGAGAGTGCACCATATGCGGTGTGAAATACCGCACAGATGCGTA
AGGAGAAAATACCGCATCAGGCGCCATTCGCCATTCAGGCTGCGCAACTGTTGGGAAGGGCGATCGGTGC
GGGCCTCTTCGCTATTACGCCAGCTGGCGAAAGGGGGATGTGCTGCAAGGCGATTAAGTTGGGTAACGCC
AGGGTTTTCCCAGTCACGACGTTGTAAAACGACGGCCAGTGCCAAGCTTGCATGCCTGCAGGCTCTAGAG
GATCCGCTGTCCATTATCACAAAGTCTTGTTGTGTTATTCATTGGCTAAAGCCAGCCGACAATATATTAT
ACGCAATTCTACATGATCAATCGAAAACTAGAAATTGTGTACAAGGAAATTTGACTAATCTAGCTTATCT
ATCAACATGTGAACATTCCAAAAATGTACTATTGGAGATACAAAGATATGGAAATATCTATGAAAAATGG
AAATATATCCCGTAATTGATATTTTGATCAGTTCTGTTTCTATTTCGTAACAAATAATGACAAAAGTATG
GTGTACATGTGTAGATTACGTATGATGTAATGAAAGTATCGGGCACATGTGTGAATAGCAGAAACAAGAT
ATATGACGAAAACGTAGATGCATTTTTTTCTTTGAAATTATGTATGCACTGTGTAGTGTGTTACGTGTAG
AAAAAAATGAAATAATATAATAACTTGTCTTAGCCTTGAGTAACACGTGTTCGGTTGTCGAGAAACATAA
ATATACGTAGATTTTAAAGTGCACTAATATATATTCGACCATGAATATGTTGTTTTATTATTATGTCGTT
GATTAAAAGAATGGGATACAGACATAACAAATCACACATAACATGGGATGTCTAATAGAAAGTAACGTGT
TTCTGATCCAACGGCTGAGAAAGAAACCCTACTTTGTCGGTAACAAAATCGTGGCCGTCCAGTGTGTCGA
ACCAACGGATCCATATTATCGACATTTAAACACGAAGCGGCAAAGGAATGAAAAAACATGACATAAAAAT
TTCGACAAGATCTTCGAATGGGGCCGACAAGATAAATCAATGCTAAACAAGCTTGTCTCAAACGCCATCG
TTTATGTTCCCATGAGAACATATAAAGTGGCAACAGAATAAAGTTCAAACACATTAACACCAATACTTTC
AATCAAAAACATCAAAGCCATGGAAGACGCCAAAAACATAAAGAAAGGCCCGGCGCCATTCTATCCTCTA
GAGGATGGAACCGCTGGAGAGCAACTGCATAAGGCTATGAAGAGATACGCCCTGGTTCCTGGAACAATTG
CTTTTACAGATGCACATATCGAGGTGAACATCACGTACGCGGAATACTTCGAAATGTCCGTTCGGTTGGC
AGAAGCTATGAAACGATATGGGCTGAATACAAATCACAGAATCGTCGTATGCAGTGAAAACTCTCTTCAA
TTCTTTATGCCGGTGTTGGGCGCGTTATTTATCGGAGTTGCAGTTGCGCCCGCGAACGACATTTATAATG
AACGTGAATTGCTCAACAGTATGAACATTTCGCAGCCTACCGTAGTGTTTGTTTCCAAAAAGGGGTTGCA
AAAAATTTTGAACGTGCAAAAAAAATTACCAATAATCCAGAAAATTATTATCATGGATTCTAAAACGGAT
TACCAGGGATTTCAGTCGATGTACACGTTCGTCACATCTCATCTACCTCCCGGTTTTAATGAATACGATT
TTGTACCAGAGTCCTTTGATCGTGACAAAACAATTGCACTGATAATGAATTCCTCTGGATCTACTGGGTT
ACCTAAGGGTGTGGCCCTTCCGCATAGAACTGCCTGCGTCAGATTCTCGCATGCCAGAGATCCTATTTTT
GGCAATCAAATCATTCCGGATACTGCGATTTTAAGTGTTGTTCCATTCCATCACGGTTTTGGAATGTTTA
CTACACTCGGATATTTGATATGTGGATTTCGAGTCGTCTTAATGTATAGATTTGAAGAAGAGCTGTTTTT
ACGATCCCTTCAGGATTACAAAATTCAAAGTGCGTTGCTAGTACCAACCCTATTTTCATTCTTCGCCAAA
AGCACTCTGATTGACAAATACGATTTATCTAATTTACACGAAATTGCTTCTGGGGGCGCACCTCTTTCGA
AAGAAGTCGGGGAAGCGGTTGCAAAACGCTTCCATCTTCCAGGGATACGACAAGGATATGGGCTCACTGA
GACTACATCAGCTATTCTGATTACACCCGAGGGGGATGATAAACCGGGCGCGGTCGGTAAAGTTGTTCCA
TTTTTTGAAGCGAAGGTTGTGGATCTGGATACCGGGAAAACGCTGGGCGTTAATCAGAGAGGCGAATTAT
GTGTCAGAGGACCTATGATTATGTCCGGTTATGTAAACAATCCGGAAGCGACCAACGCCTTGATTGACAA
GGATGGATGGCTACATTCTGGAGACATAGCTTACTGGGACGAAGACGAACACTTCTTCATAGTTGACCGC
TTGAAGTCTTTAATTAAATACAAAGGATATCAGGTGGCCCCCGCTGAATTGGAATCGATATTGTTACAAC
ACCCCAACATCTTCGACGCGGGCGTGGCAGGTCTTCCCGACGATGACGCCGGTGAACTTCCCGCCGCCGT
TGTTGTTTTGGAGCACGGAAAGACGATGACGGAAAAAGAGATCGTGGATTACGTCGCCAGTCAAGTAACA
ACCGCGAAAAAGTTGCGCGGAGGAGTTGTGTTTGTGGACGAAGTACCGAAAGGTCTTACCGGAAAACTCG
ACGCAAGAAAAATCAGAGAGATCCTCATAAAGGCCAAGAAGGGCGGAAAGTCCAAATTGTAAAATGTAAC
TGTATTCAGCGATGACGAAATTCTTAGCTATTGTAATATTATATGCAAATTGATGAATGGTAATTTTGTA
ATTGTGGGTCACTGTACTATTTTAACGAATAATAAAATCAGGTATAGGTAACTAAAAAGGAATTCGAGCT
CGAATTGATCGTTCAAACATTTGGCAATAAAGTTTCTTAAGATTGAATCCTGTTGCCGGTCTTGCGATGA
TTATCATATAATTTCTGTTGAATTACGTTAAGCATGTAATAATTAACATGTAATGCATGACGTTATTTAT
GAGATGGGTTTTTATGATTAGAGTCCCGCAATTATACATTTAATACGCGATAGAAAACAAAATATAGCGC
GCAAACTAGGATAAATTATCGCGCGCGGTGTCATCTATGTTACTAGATCTCTAG
